Addgene plasmid #60703: pcDNA-Cx43-YA/VD-GFP
Purpose: mammalian expression of rat Cx43 YA/VD mutant fused to GFP
Depositing lab: Parmender Mehta. Depositing organization: University of Nebraska Medical Center. Publication: Phosphorylation on Ser-279 and Ser-282 of connexin43 regulates endocytosis and gap junction assembly in pancreatic cancer cells. Johnson KE, Mitra S, Katoch P, Kelsey LS, Johnson KR, Mehta PP. Mol Biol Cell. 2013 Mar;24(6):715-33. doi: 10.1091/mbc.E12-07-0537. Epub 2013 Jan 30. PubMed 23363606.
Backbone
  Vector backbone: pcDNA3.1
  Backbone manufacturer: Invitrogen
  Vector type: Mammalian Expression
Growth in bacteria
  Bacterial resistance: Ampicillin, 100 μg/mL
  Growth temperature: 37°C
  Growth strain: DH5alpha
  Copy number: High Copy
Gene/Insert
  Gene/Insert name: Cx43 (alt names: gap junction protein, alpha 1; connexin43)
  Species: R. norvegicus (rat)
  Mutation: YA/VD (Y286A/V289D)
  Entrez Gene: Gja1 (a.k.a. Cx43, Cxnk1)
  Promoter: CMV
  Tag / fusion protein: EGFP (C terminal on insert)
  Cloning method: Unknown
  Sequencing primers: 5′ CMV-F; 3′ BGHrev
Terms and licenses: Academic/Nonprofit Terms; Industry Terms: Not Available to Industry
How to cite: pcDNA-Cx43-YA/VD-GFP was a gift from Parmender Mehta (Addgene plasmid # 60703 ; http://n2t.net/addgene:60703 ; RRID:Addgene_60703)
