[The description below was written by a language model from this plasmid's Addgene catalogue record.]
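Description:
pcDNA-Cx43-YA/VD-GFP is a mammalian expression plasmid built on the pcDNA3.1 backbone, designed for transfection into cultured mammalian cells. It is propagated in E. coli as a high-copy plasmid under ampicillin selection. No feature table is provided, so other backbone elements, such as any mammalian selection marker, are not confirmed by the record. The use of a BGH reverse sequencing primer is consistent with the bovine growth hormone polyadenylation signal that normally lies downstream of the cloning site in this vector family.

The insert is rat connexin43 (Cx43, encoded by Gja1, gap junction protein alpha 1) carrying two point substitutions, Y286A and V289D, together referred to as the YA/VD mutant. EGFP is fused to the C terminus of the connexin, so the mutant protein can be followed by fluorescence in living or fixed cells. Transcription is driven by the CMV immediate-early promoter, which gives strong constitutive expression in most mammalian cell lines. The cloning method used to assemble the fusion is not recorded.

The stated purpose is mammalian expression of this GFP-tagged Cx43 mutant. The associated study examined how phosphorylation of the connexin43 C-terminal tail regulates endocytosis and gap junction assembly in pancreatic cancer cells. This suggests the construct is used to compare the trafficking, internalisation and junctional plaque formation of the mutant with wild-type or other variant Cx43 fusions. The record itself does not state the specific functional consequence of the two substitutions.
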