>Addgene plasmid #60703 | pcDNA-Cx43-YA/VD-GFP | addgene partial sequence | sequence record 103942 | CMV-F 5'-CGCAAATGGGCGGTAGGCGTG-3'
GTCAGATCCGCTAGCGCTACCGGACTCAGATCTCGAGCTCAAGCTTCGAATTCGGATGGGTGACTGGAGT
GCCTTGGGGAAGCTTCTGGACAAGGTCCAAGCCTACTCCACCGCTGGAGGGAAGGTGTGGCTGTCAGTGC
TCTTCATATTCAGAATCCTGCTCCTGGGGACAGCTGTTGAGTCAGCTTGGGGTGATGAACAGTCTGCCTT
TCGCTGTAACACTCAACAACCTGGCTGCGAAAACGTCTGCTATGACAAGTCCTTCCCCATCTCTCACGTG
CGCTTCTGGGTCCTTCAGATCATATTCGTGTCTGTGCCCACCCTCCTGTACTTGGCCCATGTGTTCTATG
TGATGAGGAAGGAAGAGAAGCTAAACAAGAAAGAAGAGGAGCTCAAAGTGGCCCAGACTGACGGGGTCAA
CGTGGAGATGCACCTGAAGCAGATTGAAATCAAGAAGTTCAAGTACGGGATTGAAGAGCACGGCAAGGTG
AAAATGAGGGGCGGCTTGCTGAGAACCTACATCATCAGCATCCTCTTCAAGTCTGTCTTCGAGGTGGCCT
TCCTGCTCATCCAGTGGTACATCTATGGGTTCAGCTTGAGCGCGGTCTACACCTGCAAGAGAGATCCCTG
CCCCCACCAGGTAGACTGCTTCCTCTCACGTCCCACGGAGAAAACCATCTTCATCATCTTCATGCTGGTG
GTGTCCTTGGTGTCTCTCGCTTTGAACATCATTGAGCTCTTCTACGTCTTCTTC
