>Addgene plasmid #60703 | pcDNA-Cx43-YA/VD-GFP | addgene partial sequence | sequence record 106743 | EGFP-N 5'-CGTCGCCGTCCAGCTCGACCAG-3'
TGACCGGTGGATCCGCAATCTCCAGGTCATCAGGCCGAGGCCTGCTGCTGGCGCGGCTGCTGGCTCTGCT
GGAAGGTCGTTGGTCCACGATGGCTAATGGCTGGAGTTCATGTCCAGCAGCAACTTTTTTGGCATTCTGG
TTGTCGTCGGGGAAATCGAACGGCTGGGCGTGCGAGTTGGAGATGGTGCTTCCGGCCTGCCCCATGCGAT
TTTGCTCTGCGCTGTAGTTCGCCCAGTTTTGCTCGCTAGCTTGCTTGTTGTAATTGCGGCACGAGGAATT
GTTTCTGTCACCAGTATCCAGCTTGGCCCCAGGAGGAGACATAGGCGAGAGTGGAGCCGTTGGTGAGGAG
CAGCCATTGAAGTAGGCGTATTTTGGAGATCCGCAGTCTTTTGATGGGCTCAGTGGGCCAGTGGTGGCGT
GGTAAGGATCGCTTCTTCCCTTCACGCGATCCTTAACGCCTTTGAAGAAGACGTAGAAGAGCTCAATGAT
GTTCAAAGCGAGAGACACCAAGGACACCACCAGCATGAAGATGATGAAGATGGTTTTCTCCGTGGGACGT
GAGAGGAAGCAGTCTACCTGGTGGGGGCAGGGATCTCTCTTGCAGGTGTAGACCGCGCTCAAGCTGAACC
CATA
